Addgene plasmid #99817: pHI-Sm-myo
Purpose: Expresses S. mansoni cellular myosin
Depositing lab: Phillip Newmark.
Backbone
  Vector backbone: pJC53.2
  Vector type: Bacterial Expression
Growth in bacteria
  Bacterial resistance: Kanamycin, 50 μg/mL
  Growth temperature: 37°C
  Growth strain: DH5alpha
  Copy number: Unknown
Gene/Insert
  Gene/Insert name: cellular myosin
  Cloning method: Restriction Enzyme; 5′ cloning site unknown (unknown if destroyed); 3′ cloning site unknown (unknown if destroyed)
Terms and licenses: Academic/Nonprofit Terms; Industry Terms: Not Available to Industry
Depositor comments: Addgene Note: These plasmids were generated for in vitro transcription and may not be suitable for overexpression studies. The inserts were amplified from cDNA and may differ from NCBI reference sequences.
How to cite: pHI-Sm-myo was a gift from Phillip Newmark (Addgene plasmid # 99817)
