[The description below was written by a language model from this plasmid's Addgene catalogue record and pLannotate feature annotations shown in this document.]
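Description:
pHI-Sm-myo is a small bacterial plasmid (about 3.8 kb) built on the pJC53.2 backbone and carrying a cDNA-derived fragment of the Schistosoma mansoni cellular myosin gene. Although it is catalogued as a bacterial expression vector, the depositor notes state that it was made for in vitro transcription and may not suit overexpression work. They also note that the insert was amplified from cDNA and may differ from the reference sequence. The cloning sites are not recorded. The feature table does not annotate the insert itself, but an unannotated stretch of roughly 600 bp lies between the two promoter clusters, which is where the myosin fragment presumably sits.

That region has a symmetrical arrangement of phage regulatory elements. On one side a T7 promoter is followed by an SP6 promoter, both reading inward. On the other side a T7 promoter and a T3 promoter read inward on the opposite strand, and T7 terminators sit outside the promoters at each end. With this layout, SP6 or T3 polymerase can produce a single-stranded transcript from one strand or the other, for example sense or antisense riboprobes. The convergent T7 promoters allow both strands to be transcribed at once to give double-stranded RNA. The record does not name a specific downstream application beyond in vitro transcription.

The plasmid is propagated in E. coli from a high-copy ColE1/pUC-type origin. The catalogue lists kanamycin selection, consistent with the annotated neo (nptII) gene, and the sequence also contains a β-lactamase (AmpR) coding sequence. Fragments of an M13 origin and of the Tn5 transposase gene are also annotated; both look like backbone remnants with no stated function here.
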