Features (pLannotate 1.2.2; 12 found; start..end, strand, type, name):
      1..48      -  terminator     T7 terminator: transcription terminator for bacteriophage T7 RNA polymerase
     62..80      +  promoter       T7 promoter: promoter for bacteriophage T7 RNA polymerase
     84..102     +  promoter       SP6 promoter: promoter for bacteriophage SP6 RNA polymerase
    715..733     -  promoter       T3 promoter: promoter for bacteriophage T3 RNA polymerase
    737..755     -  promoter       T7 promoter: promoter for bacteriophage T7 RNA polymerase
    769..816     +  terminator     T7 terminator: transcription terminator for bacteriophage T7 RNA polymerase
    823..889     +  rep_origin     M13 ori (fragment): M13 bacteriophage origin of replication; arrow indicates direction of (+) strand synthesis
    892..1191    +  CDS            tnpA (fragment): TN5P_ECOLX - Also known as tnp. Experimental evidence at protein level: Swiss-Prot protein existence level 1. Mediates transposition of transposon Tn5 by a 'cut and paste' mechanism. First, the monomeric transposase binds the 19 bp inverted DNA repeats flanking the transposon. Then, dimerization of the DNA- bound transposase creates a synaptic DNA complex. After nicking of the first DNA strand, excision of the transposon proceeds through a series of intermediates. The transposase then mediates the insertion of the transposon at a new site by strand transfer. The activity of the wild- type tran
   1223..2014    +  CDS            neo: KKA2_KLEPN - Also known as kan, nptII. Experimental evidence at protein level: Swiss-Prot protein existence level 1. Resistance to kanamycin, neomycin, paromomycin, ribostamycin, butirosin and gentamicin B. From Klebsiella pneumoniae.
   2018..2034    +  promoter       AmpR promoter (fragment): bla
   2035..2895    +  CDS            AmpR: β-lactamase; bla; confers resistance to ampicillin, carbenicillin, and related antibiotics
   3066..3654    +  rep_origin     ori: high-copy-number ColE1/pMB1/pBR322/pUC origin of replication
>Addgene plasmid #99817 | pHI-Sm-myo | addgene full sequence | sequence record 194862 | Addgene NGS Result
CAAAAAACCCCTCAAGACCCGTTTAGAGGCCCCAAGGGGTTATGCTAGGCGCGCCGGATCCTAATACGAC
TCACTATAGGGAGATTTAGGTGACACTATAGAAGTGACCTTAGCCTCACCGTGTCGATTACAATTTTGCC
CATTTTGCTACAGTAGACCAAAATCCAGTGAACGGTGATTCAAGAAAGTTGATGAATATCAATTCAGTTG
AAAAATCCTGTTTTCATAAATATGAAAATGAGTTTTCTTTGTTGGAAAATCAAAATCTCCCCACAACAGT
TAAAATTTTTGCCTCAGCTACTCCGCTAAACTCTGAAGAATCTTCCGTGGGTATAAAAGAGAACTTACGC
GACTATCAATCGAATACTAAGAAATTAATCGTTGAATTGAAGCAGTCAAACGATCAAATAAGGAATCTTG
AAAAATCCTTATTAGCAAAACAGTCATCAATCAATGAACTTTCTATTGAATTGGAGCGTAAAACAGCTCT
TATCAATTCTTTAACAATAGAAGCTTCAACAAAAGATATTCTATTACGTCAGTTAGATTCAACTTTAGGT
CGTTTGACAAGAGGTTGGAAAGATAATGAGGCCAAACAAGATCTCGCTATAAAATTAGCTAAAGAATCTG
AAAATAGAAAAAGTAAAGAAATAGAAGAACTTAAGAACCAATATCAATCAGTTCGTGCTCAATGGGATGA
AGAGCTAAGGTCTCCCTTTAGTGAGGGTTAATTCTCCCTATAGTGAGTCGTATTAGGATCCGGCGCGCCT
AGCATAACCCCTTGGGGCCTCTAAACGGGTCTTGAGGGGTTTTTTGACGCGTCGATTTCGGCCTATTGGT
TAAAAAATGAGCTGATTTAACAAAAATTTAACGCGAATTTTAACAAAATTCAGGGCGCAAGGGCTGCTAA
AGGAAGCGGAACACGTAGAAAGCCAGTCCGCAGAAACGGTGCTGACCCCGGATGAATGTCAGCTACTGGG
CTATCTGGACAAGGGAAAACGCAAGCGCAAAGAGAAAGCAGGTAGCTTGCAGTGGGCTTACATGGCGATA
GCTAGACTGGGCGGTTTTATGGACAGCAAGCGAACCGGAATTGCCAGCTGGGGCGCCCTCTGGTAAGGTT
GGGAAGCCCTGCAAAGTAAACTGGATGGCTTTCTTGCCGCCAATGATCTGATGGCGCAGGGGATCAAGAT
CTGATCAAGAGACAGGATGAGGATCGTTTCGCATGATTGAACAAGATGGATTGCACGCAGGTTCTCCGGC
CGCTTGGGTGGAGAGGCTATTCGGCTATGACTGGGCACAACAGACAATCGGCTGCTCTGATGCCGCCGTG
TTCCGGCTGTCAGCGCAGGGGCGCCCGGTTCTTTTTGTCAAGACCGACCTGTCCGGTGCCCTGAATGAAC
TGCAGGACGAGGCAGCGCGGCTATCGTGGCTGGCCACGACGGGCGTTCCTTGCGCAGCTGTGCTCGACGT
TGTCACTGAAGCGGGAAGGGACTGGCTGCTATTGGGCGAAGTGCCGGGGCAGGATCTCCTGTCATCCCAC
CTTGCTCCTGCCGAGAAAGTATCCATCATGGCTGATGCAATGCGGCGGCTGCATACGCTTGATCCGGCTA
CCTGCCCATTCGACCACCAAGCGAAACATCGCATCGAGCGAGCACGTACTCGGATGGAAGCCGGTCTTGT
CGATCAGGATGATCTGGACGAAGAGCATCAGGGGCTCGCGCCAGCCGAACTGTTCGCCAGGCTCAAGGCG
CGCATGCCCGACGGCGAGGATCTCGTCGTGACCCATGGCGATGCCTGCTTGCCGAATATCATGGTGGAAA
ATGGCCGCTTTTCTGGATTCATCGACTGTGGCCGGCTGGGTGTGGCGGACCGCTATCAGGACATAGCGTT
GGCTACCCGTGATATTGCTGAAGAGCTTGGCGGCGAATGGGCTGACCGCTTCCTCGTGCTTTACGGTATC
GCCGCTCCCGATTCGCAGCGCATCGCCTTCTATCGCCTTCTTGACGAGTTCTTCTGAATTGAAAAAGGAA
GAGTATGAGTATTCAACATTTCCGTGTCGCCCTTATTCCCTTTTTTGCGGCATTTTGCCTTCCTGTTTTT
GCTCACCCAGAAACGCTGGTGAAAGTAAAAGATGCTGAAGATCAGTTGGGTGCACGAGTGGGTTACATCG
AACTGGATCTCAACAGCGGTAAGATCCTTGAGAGTTTTCGCCCCGAAGAACGTTTTCCAATGATGAGCAC
TTTTAAAGTTCTGCTATGTGGCGCGGTATTATCCCGTATTGACGCCGGGCAAGAGCAACTCGGTCGCCGC
ATACACTATTCTCAGAATGACTTGGTTGAGTACTCACCAGTCACAGAAAAGCATCTTACGGATGGCATGA
CAGTAAGAGAATTATGCAGTGCTGCCATAACCATGAGTGATAACACTGCGGCCAACTTACTTCTGACAAC
GATCGGAGGACCGAAGGAGCTAACCGCTTTTTTGCACAACATGGGGGATCATGTAACTCGCCTTGATCGT
TGGGAACCGGAGCTGAATGAAGCCATACCAAACGACGAGCGTGACACCACGATGCCTGTAGCAATGGCAA
CAACGTTGCGCAAACTATTAACTGGCGAACTACTTACTCTAGCTTCCCGGCAACAATTAATAGACTGGAT
GGAGGCGGATAAAGTTGCAGGACCACTTCTGCGCTCGGCCCTTCCGGCTGGCTGGTTTATTGCTGATAAA
TCTGGAGCCGGTGAGCGTGGGTCTCGCGGTATCATTGCAGCACTGGGGCCAGATGGTAAGCCCTCCCGTA
TCGTAGTTATCTACACGACGGGGAGCCAGGCAACTATGGATGAACGAAATAGACAGATCGCTGAGATAGG
TGCCTCACTGATTAAGCATTGGTAACTGTCAGACCAAGTTTACTCATATATACTTTAGATTGATTTAAAA
CTTCATTTTTAATTTAAAAGGATCTAGGTGAAGATCCTTTTTGATAATCTCATGACCAAAATCCCTTAAC
GTGAGTTTTCGTTCCACTGAGCGTCAGACCCCGTAGAAAAGATCAAAGGATCTTCTTGAGATCCTTTTTT
TCTGCGCGTAATCTGCTGCTTGCAAACAAAAAAACCACCGCTACCAGCGGTGGTTTGTTTGCCGGATCAA
GAGCTACCAACTCTTTTTCCGAAGGTAACTGGCTTCAGCAGAGCGCAGATACCAAATACTGTTCTTCTAG
TGTAGCCGTAGTTAGGCCACCACTTCAAGAACTCTGTAGCACCGCCTACATACCTCGCTCTGCTAATCCT
GTTACCAGTGGCTGCTGCCAGTGGCGATAAGTCGTGTCTTACCGGGTTGGACTCAAGACGATAGTTACCG
GATAAGGCGCAGCGGTCGGGCTGAACGGGGGGTTCGTGCACACAGCCCAGCTTGGAGCGAACGACCTACA
CCGAACTGAGATACCTACAGCGTGAGCTATGAGAAAGCGCCACGCTTCCCGAAGGGAGAAAGGCGGACAG
GTATCCGGTAAGCGGCAGGGTCGGAACAGGAGAGCGCACGAGGGAGCTTCCAGGGGGAAACGCCTGGTAT
CTTTATAGTCCTGTCGGGTTTCGCCACCTCTGACTTGAGCGTCGATTTTTGTGATGCTCGTCAGGGGGGC
GGAGCCTATGGAAAAACGCCAGCAACGCGGCCTTTTTACGGTTCCTGGCCTTTTGCTGGCCTTTTGCTCA
CATGTTCTTTCCTGCGTTATCCCCTGATTCTGTGGATAACCGTATTACCGCCTTTGAGTGAGCTGATACC
GCTCGCCGCAGCCGAACGACCGAGCGCAGCGAGTCAGTGAGCGAGGAAGCACGCGT
